Addgene plasmid #75691: EGFR gRNA (BRDN0001149464)
Purpose: 3rd generation lentiviral gRNA plasmid targeting human EGFR
Depositing lab: John Doench & David Root. Depositing organization: Broad Institute. Publication: Optimized sgRNA design to maximize activity and minimize off-target effects of CRISPR-Cas9. Doench JG, Fusi N, Sullender M, Hegde M, Vaimberg EW, Donovan KF, Smith I, Tothova Z, Wilen C, Orchard R, Virgin HW, Listgarten J, Root DE. Nat Biotechnol. 2016 Jan 18. doi: 10.1038/nbt.3437. PubMed 26780180.
Backbone
  Vector backbone: lentiGuide-Puro
  Backbone manufacturer: Zhang Lab (Addgene plasmid # 52963)
  Vector type: Mammalian Expression, Lentiviral, CRISPR
  Selectable markers: Puromycin
Growth in bacteria
  Bacterial resistance: Ampicillin, 100 μg/mL
  Growth temperature: 37°C
  Growth strain: DH5alpha
  Copy number: High Copy
Gene/Insert
  Gene/Insert name: EGFR (alt names: EGFR; NM_005228.3)
  gRNA/shRNA sequence: TGTCACCACATAATTACCTG
  Species: H. sapiens (human)
  Entrez Gene: EGFR (a.k.a. ERBB, ERBB1, ERRP, HER1, NISBD2, NNCIS, PIG61, mENA)
  Promoter: hU6
  Cloning method: Unknown
  Sequencing primers: 5′ U6-F; 3′ pS2-R
Terms and licenses: Academic/Nonprofit Terms; Industry Terms: Not Available to Industry
Depositor comments: The gRNA was designed to target the following Genbank reference sequence(s): NM_005228.3,NM_201282.1,NM_201283.1,NM_201284.1. Note that this plasmid does NOT contain Cas9. It should be used in conjunction with lentiCas9-Blast (Addgene #52962) or otherwise with cell lines already expressing Cas9. Browse the full kinome gRNA library at http://www.addgene.org/pooled-library/broadgpp-human-kinome/ or visit http://www.broadinstitute.org/rnai/public/ for detailed protocols and information.
How to cite: EGFR gRNA (BRDN0001149464) was a gift from John Doench & David Root (Addgene plasmid # 75691 ; http://n2t.net/addgene:75691 ; RRID:Addgene_75691)
