[The description below was written by a language model from this plasmid's Addgene catalogue record and pLannotate feature annotations shown in this document.]
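Description:
EGFR gRNA (BRDN0001149464) is a third-generation lentiviral transfer plasmid built on the lentiGuide-Puro backbone that expresses a single CRISPR guide RNA against human EGFR. It is maintained in E. coli through a high-copy ColE1/pUC-type origin and the AmpR β-lactamase gene. The backbone also carries an f1 origin, an SV40 origin and poly(A) signal, and remnants of lac and T7/T3 cloning elements that have no role in the payload.

The viral genome is transcribed from an RSV promoter fused to a truncated HIV-1 5' LTR, which makes packaging Tat-independent. It contains the Ψ packaging signal with a gag fragment, the RRE for Rev-dependent nuclear export, a cPPT/CTS, and a self-inactivating ΔU3 3' LTR. Two expression units lie between the LTRs. A human U6 RNA polymerase III promoter drives the EGFR-specific spacer joined to the Streptococcus pyogenes gRNA scaffold. Downstream, the EF-1α core promoter with its intron A drives puromycin N-acetyltransferase, followed by WPRE to enhance transcript expression, which allows puromycin selection of transduced mammalian cells. The guide was designed against several EGFR reference transcripts.

The plasmid does not encode Cas9, so it is meant to be used with a separate Cas9 lentivirus such as lentiCas9-Blast or in cells that already express Cas9. In that setting it directs cleavage and knockout of EGFR. It belongs to a human kinome gRNA collection that is associated with work on optimised sgRNA design for higher on-target activity and fewer off-target effects. The cloning method for the spacer is not recorded.
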