Features (pLannotate 1.2.2; 29 found; start..end, strand, type, name):
     14..80      +  CDS            small t antigen (fragment): SV40 (simian virus 40) small t antigen
    106..317     +  promoter       EF-1α core promoter: core promoter for human elongation factor EF-1α
    318..1256    +  intron         EF-1α intron A: intron upstream of the start codon of human EF-1α
   1278..1877    +  CDS            PuroR (fragment): puromycin N-acetyltransferase; pac from Streptomyces; confers resistance to puromycin
   1893..2481    +  misc_feature   WPRE: woodchuck hepatitis virus posttranscriptional regulatory element
   2532..2551    +  misc_feature   cPPT/CTS (fragment): central polypurine tract and central termination sequence of HIV-1
   2553..2786    +  LTR            3' LTR (ΔU3): self-inactivating 3' long terminal repeat (LTR) from HIV-1
   2864..2985    +  polyA_signal   SV40 poly(A) signal: SV40 polyadenylation signal
   3025..3160    +  rep_origin     SV40 ori: SV40 origin of replication
   3181..3199    -  promoter       T7 promoter: promoter for bacteriophage T7 RNA polymerase
   3207..3362    +  CDS            lacZα (fragment): LacZα fragment of β-galactosidase; lacZ fragment
   3367..3795    +  rep_origin     f1 ori (sequence partly withheld): f1 bacteriophage origin of replication; arrow indicates direction of (+) strand synthesis
   3848..3952    +  promoter       AmpR promoter: bla
   3953..4813    +  CDS            AmpR: β-lactamase; bla; confers resistance to ampicillin, carbenicillin, and related antibiotics
   4984..5572    +  rep_origin     ori: high-copy-number ColE1/pMB1/pBR322/pUC origin of replication
   5755..5847    +  CDS            lacI (fragment): lac repressor; lacI; The lac repressor binds to the lac operator to inhibit transcription in E. coli. This inhibition can be relieved by adding lactose or isopropyl-β-D-thiogalactopyranoside (IPTG).
   5860..5881    +  protein_bind   CAP binding site: CAP binding activates transcription in the presence of cAMP. E. coli catabolite activator protein
   5896..5926    +  promoter       lac promoter: promoter for the E. coli lac operon
   5934..5950    +  protein_bind   lac operator: The lac repressor binds to the lac operator to inhibit transcription in E. coli. This inhibition can be relieved by adding lactose or isopropyl-β-D-thiogalactopyranoside (IPTG). lac repressor encoded by lacI
   5995..6013    +  promoter       T3 promoter: promoter for bacteriophage T3 RNA polymerase
   6041..6267    +  promoter       RSV promoter: Rous sarcoma virus enhancer/promoter
   6268..6448    +  LTR            5' LTR (truncated): truncated 5' long terminal repeat (LTR) from HIV-1
   6495..6620    +  misc_feature   HIV-1 Ψ: packaging signal of human immunodeficiency virus type 1
   6604..6967    +  CDS            HIV-1 gag (fragment): gag protein from human immunodeficiency virus 1; gag
   7113..7346    +  misc_feature   RRE: The Rev response element (RRE) of HIV-1 allows for Rev-dependent mRNA export from the nucleus to the cytoplasm.
   7723..7749    +  CDS            Rev (fragment): human immunodeficiency virus 1 (HIV-1) Rev protein; rev; enhances nuclear export of unspliced and incompletely spliced viral mRNAs
   7753..7993    +  promoter       U6 promoter: RNA polymerase III promoter for human U6 snRNA
   8023..8098    +  misc_RNA       gRNA scaffold: guide RNA scaffold for the Streptococcus pyogenes CRISPR/Cas9 system
   8154..8271    +  misc_feature   cPPT/CTS: central polypurine tract and central termination sequence of HIV-1
>Addgene plasmid #75691 | EGFR gRNA (BRDN0001149464) | addgene full sequence | sequence record 184376 | Addgene Assembled Sequence
CCCGGGTGCAAAGATGGATAAAGTTTTAAACAGAGAGGAATCTTTGCAGCTAATGGACCTTCTAGGTCTT
GAAAGGAGTGGGAATTGGCTCCGGTGCCCGTCAGTGGGCAGAGCGCACATCGCCCACAGTCCCCGAGAAG
TTGGGGGGAGGGGTCGGCAATTGATCCGGTGCCTAGAGAAGGTGGCGCGGGGTAAACTGGGAAAGTGATG
TCGTGTACTGGCTCCGCCTTTTTCCCGAGGGTGGGGGAGAACCGTATATAAGTGCAGTAGTCGCCGTGAA
CGTTCTTTTTCGCAACGGGTTTGCCGCCAGAACACAGGTAAGTGCCGTGTGTGGTTCCCGCGGGCCTGGC
CTCTTTACGGGTTATGGCCCTTGCGTGCCTTGAATTACTTCCACCTGGCTGCAGTACGTGATTCTTGATC
CCGAGCTTCGGGTTGGAAGTGGGTGGGAGAGTTCGAGGCCTTGCGCTTAAGGAGCCCCTTCGCCTCGTGC
TTGAGTTGAGGCCTGGCCTGGGCGCTGGGGCCGCCGCGTGCGAATCTGGTGGCACCTTCGCGCCTGTCTC
GCTGCTTTCGATAAGTCTCTAGCCATTTAAAATTTTTGATGACCTGCTGCGACGCTTTTTTTCTGGCAAG
ATAGTCTTGTAAATGCGGGCCAAGATCTGCACACTGGTATTTCGGTTTTTGGGGCCGCGGGCGGCGACGG
GGCCCGTGCGTCCCAGCGCACATGTTCGGCGAGGCGGGGCCTGCGAGCGCGGCCACCGAGAATCGGACGG
GGGTAGTCTCAAGCTGGCCGGCCTGCTCTGGTGCCTGGCCTCGCGCCGCCGTGTATCGCCCCGCCCTGGG
CGGCAAGGCTGGCCCGGTCGGCACCAGTTGCGTGAGCGGAAAGATGGCCGCTTCCCGGCCCTGCTGCAGG
GAGCTCAAAATGGAGGACGCGGCGCTCGGGAGAGCGGGCGGGTGAGTCACCCACACAAAGGAAAAGGGCC
TTTCCGTCCTCAGCCGTCGCTTCATGTGACTCCACGGAGTACCGGGCGCCGTCCAGGCACCTCGATTAGT
TCTCGAGCTTTTGGAGTACGTCGTCTTTAGGTTGGGGGGAGGGGTTTTATGCGATGGAGTTTCCCCACAC
TGAGTGGGTGGAGACTGAAGTTAGGCCAGCTTGGCACTTGATGTAATTCTCCTTGGAATTTGCCCTTTTT
GAGTTTGGATCTTGGTTCATTCTCAAGCCTCAGACAGTGGTTCAAAGTTTTTTTCTTCCATTTCAGGTGT
CGTGACGTACGGCCACCATGACCGAGTACAAGCCCACGGTGCGCCTCGCCACCCGCGACGACGTCCCCAG
GGCCGTACGCACCCTCGCCGCCGCGTTCGCCGACTACCCCGCCACGCGCCACACCGTCGATCCGGACCGC
CACATCGAGCGGGTCACCGAGCTGCAAGAACTCTTCCTCACGCGCGTCGGGCTCGACATCGGCAAGGTGT
GGGTCGCGGACGACGGCGCCGCCGTGGCGGTCTGGACCACGCCGGAGAGCGTCGAAGCGGGGGCGGTGTT
CGCCGAGATCGGCCCGCGCATGGCCGAGTTGAGCGGTTCCCGGCTGGCCGCGCAGCAACAGATGGAAGGC
CTCCTGGCGCCGCACCGGCCCAAGGAGCCCGCGTGGTTCCTGGCCACCGTCGGAGTCTCGCCCGACCACC
AGGGCAAGGGTCTGGGCAGCGCCGTCGTGCTCCCCGGAGTGGAGGCGGCCGAGCGCGCCGGGGTGCCCGC
CTTCCTGGAGACCTCCGCGCCCCGCAACCTCCCCTTCTACGAGCGGCTCGGCTTCACCGTCACCGCCGAC
GTCGAGGTGCCCGAAGGACCGCGCACCTGGTGCATGACCCGCAAGCCCGGTGCCTGAACGCGTTAAGTCG
ACAATCAACCTCTGGATTACAAAATTTGTGAAAGATTGACTGGTATTCTTAACTATGTTGCTCCTTTTAC
GCTATGTGGATACGCTGCTTTAATGCCTTTGTATCATGCTATTGCTTCCCGTATGGCTTTCATTTTCTCC
TCCTTGTATAAATCCTGGTTGCTGTCTCTTTATGAGGAGTTGTGGCCCGTTGTCAGGCAACGTGGCGTGG
TGTGCACTGTGTTTGCTGACGCAACCCCCACTGGTTGGGGCATTGCCACCACCTGTCAGCTCCTTTCCGG
GACTTTCGCTTTCCCCCTCCCTATTGCCACGGCGGAACTCATCGCCGCCTGCCTTGCCCGCTGCTGGACA
GGGGCTCGGCTGTTGGGCACTGACAATTCCGTGGTGTTGTCGGGGAAATCATCGTCCTTTCCTTGGCTGC
TCGCCTGTGTTGCCACCTGGATTCTGCGCGGGACGTCCTTCTGCTACGTCCCTTCGGCCCTCAATCCAGC
GGACCTTCCTTCCCGCGGCCTGCTGCCGGCTCTGCGGCCTCTTCCGCGTCTTCGCCTTCGCCCTCAGACG
AGTCGGATCTCCCTTTGGGCCGCCTCCCCGCGTCGACTTTAAGACCAATGACTTACAAGGCAGCTGTAGA
TCTTAGCCACTTTTTAAAAGAAAAGGGGGGACTGGAAGGGCTAATTCACTCCCAACGAAGACAAGATCTG
CTTTTTGCTTGTACTGGGTCTCTCTGGTTAGACCAGATCTGAGCCTGGGAGCTCTCTGGCTAACTAGGGA
ACCCACTGCTTAAGCCTCAATAAAGCTTGCCTTGAGTGCTTCAAGTAGTGTGTGCCCGTCTGTTGTGTGA
CTCTGGTAACTAGAGATCCCTCAGACCCTTTTAGTCAGTGTGGAAAATCTCTAGCAGTACGTATAGTAGT
TCATGTCATCTTATTATTCAGTATTTATAACTTGCAAAGAAATGAATATCAGAGAGTGAGAGGAACTTGT
TTATTGCAGCTTATAATGGTTACAAATAAAGCAATAGCATCACAAATTTCACAAATAAAGCATTTTTTTC
ACTGCATTCTAGTTGTGGTTTGTCCAAACTCATCAATGTATCTTATCATGTCTGGCTCTAGCTATCCCGC
CCCTAACTCCGCCCATCCCGCCCCTAACTCCGCCCAGTTCCGCCCATTCTCCGCCCCATGGCTGACTAAT
TTTTTTTATTTATGCAGAGGCCGAGGCCGCCTCGGCCTCTGAGCTATTCCAGAAGTAGTGAGGAGGCTTT
TTTGGAGGCCTAGGGACGTACCCAATTCGCCCTATAGTGAGTCGTATTACGCGCGCTCACTGGCCGTCGT
TTTACAACGTCGTGACTGGGAAAACCCTGGCGTTACCCAACTTAATCGCCTTGCAGCACATCCCCCTTTC
GCCAGCTGGCGTAATAGCGAAGAGGCCCGCACCGATCGCCCTTCCCAACAGTTGCGCAGCCTGAATGGCG
AATGGG
[124 nt withheld, positions 3367-3490]
C
[91 nt withheld, positions 3492-3582]
A
[49 nt withheld, positions 3584-3632]
CCTTTGACGTTGGAGTCCACGTTCTTT
[37 nt withheld, positions 3660-3696]
ACCCTATCTCGGTCTATTCTTTTGATTTATAAGGGATTTTGCCGATTTCGGCCTATTGGTTAAAAAATGA
GCTGATTTAACAAAAATTTAACGCGAATTTTAACAAAATATTAACGCTTACAATTTAGGTGGCACTTTTC
GGGGAAATGTGCGCGGAACCCCTATTTGTTTATTTTTCTAAATACATTCAAATATGTATCCGCTCATGAG
ACAATAACCCTGATAAATGCTTCAATAATATTGAAAAAGGAAGAGTATGAGTATTCAACATTTCCGTGTC
GCCCTTATTCCCTTTTTTGCGGCATTTTGCCTTCCTGTTTTTGCTCACCCAGAAACGCTGGTGAAAGTAA
AAGATGCTGAAGATCAGTTGGGTGCACGAGTGGGTTACATCGAACTGGATCTCAACAGCGGTAAGATCCT
TGAGAGTTTTCGCCCCGAAGAACGTTTTCCAATGATGAGCACTTTTAAAGTTCTGCTATGTGGCGCGGTA
TTATCCCGTATTGACGCCGGGCAAGAGCAACTCGGTCGCCGCATACACTATTCTCAGAATGACTTGGTTG
AGTACTCACCAGTCACAGAAAAGCATCTTACGGATGGCATGACAGTAAGAGAATTATGCAGTGCTGCCAT
AACCATGAGTGATAACACTGCGGCCAACTTACTTCTGACAACGATCGGAGGACCGAAGGAGCTAACCGCT
TTTTTGCACAACATGGGGGATCATGTAACTCGCCTTGATCGTTGGGAACCGGAGCTGAATGAAGCCATAC
CAAACGACGAGCGTGACACCACGATGCCTGTAGCAATGGCAACAACGTTGCGCAAACTATTAACTGGCGA
ACTACTTACTCTAGCTTCCCGGCAACAATTAATAGACTGGATGGAGGCGGATAAAGTTGCAGGACCACTT
CTGCGCTCGGCCCTTCCGGCTGGCTGGTTTATTGCTGATAAATCTGGAGCCGGTGAGCGTGGGTCTCGCG
GTATCATTGCAGCACTGGGGCCAGATGGTAAGCCCTCCCGTATCGTAGTTATCTACACGACGGGGAGTCA
GGCAACTATGGATGAACGAAATAGACAGATCGCTGAGATAGGTGCCTCACTGATTAAGCATTGGTAACTG
TCAGACCAAGTTTACTCATATATACTTTAGATTGATTTAAAACTTCATTTTTAATTTAAAAGGATCTAGG
TGAAGATCCTTTTTGATAATCTCATGACCAAAATCCCTTAACGTGAGTTTTCGTTCCACTGAGCGTCAGA
CCCCGTAGAAAAGATCAAAGGATCTTCTTGAGATCCTTTTTTTCTGCGCGTAATCTGCTGCTTGCAAACA
AAAAAACCACCGCTACCAGCGGTGGTTTGTTTGCCGGATCAAGAGCTACCAACTCTTTTTCCGAAGGTAA
CTGGCTTCAGCAGAGCGCAGATACCAAATACTGTTCTTCTAGTGTAGCCGTAGTTAGGCCACCACTTCAA
GAACTCTGTAGCACCGCCTACATACCTCGCTCTGCTAATCCTGTTACCAGTGGCTGCTGCCAGTGGCGAT
AAGTCGTGTCTTACCGGGTTGGACTCAAGACGATAGTTACCGGATAAGGCGCAGCGGTCGGGCTGAACGG
GGGGTTCGTGCACACAGCCCAGCTTGGAGCGAACGACCTACACCGAACTGAGATACCTACAGCGTGAGCT
ATGAGAAAGCGCCACGCTTCCCGAAGGGAGAAAGGCGGACAGGTATCCGGTAAGCGGCAGGGTCGGAACA
GGAGAGCGCACGAGGGAGCTTCCAGGGGGAAACGCCTGGTATCTTTATAGTCCTGTCGGGTTTCGCCACC
TCTGACTTGAGCGTCGATTTTTGTGATGCTCGTCAGGGGGGCGGAGCCTATGGAAAAACGCCAGCAACGC
GGCCTTTTTACGGTTCCTGGCCTTTTGCTGGCCTTTTGCTCACATGTTCTTTCCTGCGTTATCCCCTGAT
TCTGTGGATAACCGTATTACCGCCTTTGAGTGAGCTGATACCGCTCGCCGCAGCCGAACGACCGAGCGCA
GCGAGTCAGTGAGCGAGGAAGCGGAAGAGCGCCCAATACGCAAACCGCCTCTCCCCGCGCGTTGGCCGAT
TCATTAATGCAGCTGGCACGACAGGTTTCCCGACTGGAAAGCGGGCAGTGAGCGCAACGCAATTAATGTG
AGTTAGCTCACTCATTAGGCACCCCAGGCTTTACACTTTATGCTTCCGGCTCGTATGTTGTGTGGAATTG
TGAGCGGATAACAATTTCACACAGGAAACAGCTATGACCATGATTACGCCAAGCGCGCAATTAACCCTCA
CTAAAGGGAACAAAAGCTGGAGCTGCAAGCTTAATGTAGTCTTATGCAATACTCTTGTAGTCTTGCAACA
TGGTAACGATGAGTTAGCAACATGCCTTACAAGGAGAGAAAAAGCACCGTGCATGCCGATTGGTGGAAGT
AAGGTGGTACGATCGTGCCTTATTAGGAAGGCAACAGACGGGTCTGACATGGATTGGACGAACCACTGAA
TTGCCGCATTGCAGAGATATTGTATTTAAGTGCCTAGCTCGATACATAAACGGGTCTCTCTGGTTAGACC
AGATCTGAGCCTGGGAGCTCTCTGGCTAACTAGGGAACCCACTGCTTAAGCCTCAATAAAGCTTGCCTTG
AGTGCTTCAAGTAGTGTGTGCCCGTCTGTTGTGTGACTCTGGTAACTAGAGATCCCTCAGACCCTTTTAG
TCAGTGTGGAAAATCTCTAGCAGTGGCGCCCGAACAGGGACTTGAAAGCGAAAGGGAAACCAGAGGAGCT
CTCTCGACGCAGGACTCGGCTTGCTGAAGCGCGCACGGCAAGAGGCGAGGGGCGGCGACTGGTGAGTACG
CCAAAAATTTTGACTAGCGGAGGCTAGAAGGAGAGAGATGGGTGCGAGAGCGTCAGTATTAAGCGGGGGA
GAATTAGATCGCGATGGGAAAAAATTCGGTTAAGGCCAGGGGGAAAGAAAAAATATAAATTAAAACATAT
AGTATGGGCAAGCAGGGAGCTAGAACGATTCGCAGTTAATCCTGGCCTGTTAGAAACATCAGAAGGCTGT
AGACAAATACTGGGACAGCTACAACCATCCCTTCAGACAGGATCAGAAGAACTTAGATCATTATATAATA
CAGTAGCAACCCTCTATTGTGTGCATCAAAGGATAGAGATAAAAGACACCAAGGAAGCTTTAGACAAGAT
AGAGGAAGAGCAAAACAAAAGTAAGACCACCGCACAGCAAGCGGCCGCTGATCTTCAGACCTGGAGGAGG
AGATATGAGGGACAATTGGAGAAGTGAATTATATAAATATAAAGTAGTAAAAATTGAACCATTAGGAGTA
GCACCCACCAAGGCAAAGAGAAGAGTGGTGCAGAGAGAAAAAAGAGCAGTGGGAATAGGAGCTTTGTTCC
TTGGGTTCTTGGGAGCAGCAGGAAGCACTATGGGCGCAGCGTCAATGACGCTGACGGTACAGGCCAGACA
ATTATTGTCTGGTATAGTGCAGCAGCAGAACAATTTGCTGAGGGCTATTGAGGCGCAACAGCATCTGTTG
CAACTCACAGTCTGGGGCATCAAGCAGCTCCAGGCAAGAATCCTGGCTGTGGAAAGATACCTAAAGGATC
AACAGCTCCTGGGGATTTGGGGTTGCTCTGGAAAACTCATTTGCACCACTGCTGTGCCTTGGAATGCTAG
TTGGAGTAATAAATCTCTGGAACAGATTTGGAATCACACGACCTGGATGGAGTGGGACAGAGAAATTAAC
AATTACACAAGCTTAATACACTCCTTAATTGAAGAATCGCAAAACCAGCAAGAAAAGAATGAACAAGAAT
TATTGGAATTAGATAAATGGGCAAGTTTGTGGAATTGGTTTAACATAACAAATTGGCTGTGGTATATAAA
ATTATTCATAATGATAGTAGGAGGCTTGGTAGGTTTAAGAATAGTTTTTGCTGTACTTTCTATAGTGAAT
AGAGTTAGGCAGGGATATTCACCATTATCGTTTCAGACCCACCTCCCAACCCCGAGGGGACCCAGAGAGG
GCCTATTTCCCATGATTCCTTCATATTTGCATATACGATACAAGGCTGTTAGAGAGATAATTAGAATTAA
TTTGACTGTAAACACAAAGATATTAGTACAAAATACGTGACGTAGAAAGTAATAATTTCTTGGGTAGTTT
GCAGTTTTAAAATTATGTTTTAAAATGGACTATCATATGCTTACCGTAACTTGAAAGTATTTCGATTTCT
TGGCTTTATATATCTTGTGGAAAGGACGAAACACCGTGTCACCACATAATTACCTGGTTTTAGAGCTAGA
AATAGCAAGTTAAAATAAGGCTAGTCCGTTATCAACTTGAAAAAGTGGCACCGAGTCGGTGCTTTTTTAA
GCTTGGCGTAACTAGATCTTGAGACAAATGGCAGTATTCATCCACAATTTTAAAAGAAAAGGGGGGATTG
GGGGGTACAGTGCAGGGGAAAGAATAGTAGACATAATAGCAACAGACATACAAACTAAAGAATTACAAAA
ACAAATTACAAAAATTCAAAATTTTCGGGTTTATTACAGGGACAGCAGAGATCCACTTTGGCGCCGGCTC
GAGGGGG
