>Addgene plasmid #75691 | EGFR gRNA (BRDN0001149464) | depositor partial sequence | sequence record 143151 | Target Sequence
TGTCACCACATAATTACCTG
