>Addgene plasmid #75691 | EGFR gRNA (BRDN0001149464) | addgene partial sequence | sequence record 184375 | hU6-F
GTGACGTAGAAAGTAATAATTTCTTGGGTAGTTTGCAGTTTTAAAATTATGTTTTAAAATGGACTATCAT
ATGCTTACCGTAACTTGAAAGTATTTCGATTTCTTGGCTTTATATATCTTGTGGAAAGGACGAAACACCG
TGTCACCACATAATTACCTGGTTTTAGAGCTAGAAATAGCAAGTTAAAATAAGGCTAGTCCGTTATCAAC
TTGAAAAAGTGGCACCGAGTCGGTGCTTTTTTAAGCTTGGCGTAACTAGATCTTGAGACAAATGGCAGTA
TTCATCCACAATTTTAAAAGAAAAGGGGGGATTGGGGGGTACAGTGCAGGGGAAAGAATAGTAGACATAA
TAGCAACAGACATACAAACTAAAGAATTACAAAAACAAATTACAAAAATTCAAAATTTTCGGGTTTATTA
CAGGGACAGCAGAGATCCACTTTGGCGCCGGCTCGAGGGGGCCCGGGTGCAAAGATGGATAAAGTTTTAA
ACAGAGAGGAATCTTTGCAGCTAATGGACCTTCTAGGTCTTGAAAGGAGTGGGAATTGGCTCCGGTGCCC
GTCAGTGGGC
